Addgene plasmid #20942: pLenti-EF1a-hChR2(H134R)-EYFP-WPRE
Purpose: 3rd gen lentiviral expression of humanized ChR2 with H134R mutation fused to EYFP driven by EF1a promoter for optogenetic activation
Depositing lab: Karl Deisseroth. Depositing organization: Stanford University. Publication: Multimodal fast optical interrogation of neural circuitry. Zhang F, Wang LP, Brauner M, Liewald JF, Kay K, Watzke N, Wood PG, Bamberg E, Nagel G, Gottschalk A, Deisseroth K. Nature. 2007 Apr 5. 446(7136):633-9. 10.1038/nature05744 PubMed 17410168.
Backbone
  Vector backbone: pLenti-EF1a
  Backbone size w/o insert (bp): 9000
  Vector type: Mammalian Expression, Lentiviral
Growth in bacteria
  Bacterial resistance: Ampicillin, 100 μg/mL
  Growth temperature: 37°C
  Growth strain: Stbl3
  Copy number: High Copy
Gene/Insert
  Gene/Insert name: channelrhodopsin-2 (alt names: ChR2; cop4; channelopsin-2)
  Species: C. reinhardtii
  Insert size (bp): 1662
  Mutation: H134R mutation in ChR2
  Promoter: EF1alpha
  Cloning method: Restriction Enzyme; 5′ cloning site AgeI (unknown if destroyed); 3′ cloning site EcoRI (unknown if destroyed)
  Sequencing primers: 5′ n/a
Terms and licenses: Academic/Nonprofit Terms; Industry Terms: Not Available to Industry
Depositor comments: Please see http://www.optogenetics.org for additional information. The H134R mutation present in ChR2 sequence is a gain-of-function mutant that produces larger stationary photocurrents in comparison to the wild-type ChR2 sequence
How to cite: pLenti-EF1a-hChR2(H134R)-EYFP-WPRE was a gift from Karl Deisseroth (Addgene plasmid # 20942 ; http://n2t.net/addgene:20942 ; RRID:Addgene_20942)
