[The description below was written by a language model from this plasmid's Addgene catalogue record and pLannotate feature annotations shown in this document.]
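Description:
pLenti-EF1a-hChR2(H134R)-EYFP-WPRE is a third-generation lentiviral transfer plasmid for constitutive mammalian expression of a light-gated cation channel used in optogenetic activation. It is propagated in E. coli as a high-copy plasmid through a ColE1/pUC-type origin with ampicillin selection (AmpR), and it also carries an f1 origin. The viral genome is transcribed from an RSV enhancer/promoter fused to a truncated HIV-1 5' LTR, the Tat-independent arrangement typical of third-generation systems. This is followed by the Ψ packaging signal with a partial gag region, the Rev response element for Rev-dependent nuclear export of the genomic RNA, and a cPPT/CTS that aids nuclear import. At the downstream end the table shows a ΔU3 self-inactivating LTR fragment and a truncated LTR, followed by a bGH polyadenylation signal.

The payload is a humanized N-terminal fragment of Chlamydomonas reinhardtii channelrhodopsin-2 carrying the H134R substitution, a gain-of-function change that the depositor notes gives larger stationary photocurrents than wild type. It is fused to EYFP so that expressing cells can be identified by fluorescence. Expression is driven by the human EF-1α promoter with its intron, and a WPRE downstream of the fusion enhances transcript stability and expression. Outside the viral region, an SV40/EM7 promoter pair drives a blasticidin deaminase gene with an SV40 poly(A) signal.

Both sequence records, which differ slightly in length, also show automated hits near the 3' LTR to a tetracycline response element. The full-sequence record additionally shows an H1 promoter there, and both list small hSyn, V5, Rev and ble fragments. The catalogue entry assigns no function to any of these elements, and they may be backbone remnants.
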