Features (pLannotate 1.2.2; 35 found; start..end, strand, type, name):
     87..187     +  CDS            Rev (fragment): human immunodeficiency virus 1 (HIV-1) Rev protein; rev; enhances nuclear export of unspliced and incompletely spliced viral mRNAs
    251..317     +  CDS            small t antigen (fragment): SV40 (simian virus 40) small t antigen
    324..1502    +  promoter       EF-1α promoter: strong constitutive promoter for human elongation factor EF-1α
   1550..1667    +  misc_feature   cPPT/CTS: central polypurine tract and central termination sequence of HIV-1
   1739..1796    +  promoter       hSyn promoter (fragment): human synapsin I promoter; confers neuron-specific expression (Kügler et al., 2003)
   1816..2742    +  CDS            ChR2(H134R): H134R mutant of an N-terminal fragment of channelrhodopsin-2 from the alga Chlamydomonas reinhardtii (Nagel et al., 2005) blue light-activated cation channel
   2758..3477    +  CDS            EYFP: enhanced YFP mammalian codon-optimized
   3495..4083    +  misc_feature   WPRE: woodchuck hepatitis virus posttranscriptional regulatory element
   4151..4170    +  misc_feature   cPPT/CTS (fragment): central polypurine tract and central termination sequence of HIV-1
   4172..4206    +  LTR            3' LTR (ΔU3) (fragment): self-inactivating 3' long terminal repeat (LTR) from HIV-1
   4251..4492    +  protein_bind   tetracycline response element (fragment): contains seven copies of the tetracycline operator tetO tetracycline repressor TetR
   4508..4722    +  promoter       H1 promoter: human H1 RNA promoter
   4741..4921    +  LTR            5' LTR (truncated): truncated 5' long terminal repeat (LTR) from HIV-1
   4947..4988    +  CDS            V5 tag: epitope tag from simian virus 5
   5044..5268    +  polyA_signal   bGH poly(A) signal: bovine growth hormone polyadenylation signal
   5272..5293    +  promoter       SV40 promoter (fragment): SV40 enhancer and early promoter
   5314..5742    +  rep_origin     f1 ori (sequence partly withheld): f1 bacteriophage origin of replication; arrow indicates direction of (+) strand synthesis
   5756..6085    +  promoter       SV40 promoter: SV40 enhancer and early promoter
   6133..6180    +  promoter       EM7 promoter: synthetic bacterial promoter&nbsp
   6199..6597    +  CDS            BSD: blasticidin S deaminase; Aspergillus terreus BSD; confers resistance to blasticidin
   6598..6625    +  CDS            BleoR (fragment): antibiotic-binding protein; Sh ble from Streptoalloteichus hindustanus; confers resistance to bleomycin, phleomycin, and Zeocin™
   6635..6760    +  CDS            ble (fragment): BLE_KLEPN - Experimental evidence at protein level: Swiss-Prot protein existence level 1. Binding protein with a strong affinity to the bleomycin family of antibiotics. Binds to CL990; an antimitotic-antibiotic compound. From Klebsiella pneumoniae.
   6755..6876    +  polyA_signal   SV40 poly(A) signal: SV40 polyadenylation signal
   6947..6969    -  protein_bind   lac operator (fragment): The lac repressor binds to the lac operator to inhibit transcription in E. coli. This inhibition can be relieved by adding lactose or isopropyl-β-D-thiogalactopyranoside (IPTG). lac repressor encoded by lacI
   6973..7003    -  promoter       lac promoter: promoter for the E. coli lac operon
   7018..7039    -  protein_bind   CAP binding site: CAP binding activates transcription in the presence of cAMP. E. coli catabolite activator protein
   7052..7144    -  CDS            lacI (fragment): lac repressor; lacI; The lac repressor binds to the lac operator to inhibit transcription in E. coli. This inhibition can be relieved by adding lactose or isopropyl-β-D-thiogalactopyranoside (IPTG).
   7316..7904    -  rep_origin     ori: high-copy-number ColE1/pMB1/pBR322/pUC origin of replication
   8075..8935    -  CDS            AmpR: β-lactamase; bla; confers resistance to ampicillin, carbenicillin, and related antibiotics
   8936..9040    -  promoter       AmpR promoter: bla
   9077..9303    +  promoter       RSV promoter: Rous sarcoma virus enhancer/promoter
   9304..9484    +  LTR            5' LTR (truncated): truncated 5' long terminal repeat (LTR) from HIV-1
   9531..9656    +  misc_feature   HIV-1 Ψ: packaging signal of human immunodeficiency virus type 1
   9640..10003   +  CDS            HIV-1 gag (fragment): gag protein from human immunodeficiency virus 1; gag
  10149..10382   +  misc_feature   RRE: The Rev response element (RRE) of HIV-1 allows for Rev-dependent mRNA export from the nucleus to the cytoplasm.
>Addgene plasmid #20942 | pLenti-EF1a-hChR2(H134R)-EYFP-WPRE | addgene full sequence | sequence record 476966 | Addgene NGS Result
GAGGCTTGGTAGGTTTAAGAATAGTTTTTGCTGTACTTTCTATAGTGAATAGAGTTAGGCAGGGATATTC
ACCATTATCGTTTCAGACCCACCTCCCAACCCCGAGGGGACCCGACAGGCCCGAAGGAATAGAAGAAGAA
GGTGGAGAGAGAGACAGAGACAGATCCATTCGATTAGTGAACGGATCTCGACGGTATCGATCACGAGACT
AGCCTCGACCATCGCGATGTCGACGATAAGCTTTGCAAAGATGGATAAAGTTTTAAACAGAGAGGAATCT
TTGCAGCTAATGGACCTTCTAGGTCTTGAAAGGAGTGGGAATTGGCTCCGGTGCCCGTCAGTGGGCAGAG
CGCACATCGCCCACAGTCCCCGAGAAGTTGGGGGGAGGGGTCGGCAATTGAACCGGTGCCTAGAGAAGGT
GGCGCGGGGTAAACTGGGAAAGTGATGTCGTGTACTGGCTCCGCCTTTTTCCCGAGGGTGGGGGAGAACC
GTATATAAGTGCAGTAGTCGCCGTGAACGTTCTTTTTCGCAACGGGTTTGCCGCCAGAACACAGGTAAGT
GCCGTGTGTGGTTCCCGCGGGCCTGGCCTCTTTACGGGTTATGGCCCTTGCGTGCCTTGAATTACTTCCA
CCTGGCTGCAGTACGTGATTCTTGATCCCGAGCTTCGGGTTGGAAGTGGGTGGGAGAGTTCGAGGCCTTG
CGCTTAAGGAGCCCCTTCGCCTCGTGCTTGAGTTGAGGCCTGGCCTGGGCGCTGGGGCCGCCGCGTGCGA
ATCTGGTGGCACCTTCGCGCCTGTCTCGCTGCTTTCGATAAGTCTCTAGCCATTTAAAATTTTTGATGAC
CTGCTGCGACGCTTTTTTTCTGGCAAGATAGTCTTGTAAATGCGGGCCAAGATCTGCACACTGGTATTTC
GGTTTTTGGGGCCGCGGGCGGCGACGGGGCCCGTGCGTCCCAGCGCACATGTTCGGCGAGGCGGGGCCTG
CGAGCGCGGCCACCGAGAATCGGACGGGGGTAGTCTCAAGCTGGCCGGCCTGCTCTGGTGCCTGGCCTCG
CGCCGCCGTGTATCGCCCCGCCCTGGGCGGCAAGGCTGGCCCGGTCGGCACCAGTTGCGTGAGCGGAAAG
ATGGCCGCTTCCCGGCCCTGCTGCAGGGAGCTCAAAATGGAGGACGCGGCGCTCGGGAGAGCGGGCGGGT
GAGTCACCCACACAAAGGAAAAGGGCCTTTCCGTCCTCAGCCGTCGCTTCATGTGACTCCACGGAGTACC
GGGCGCCGTCCAGGCACCTCGATTAGTTCTCGAGCTTTTGGAGTACGTCGTCTTTAGGTTGGGGGGAGGG
GTTTTATGCGATGGAGTTTCCCCACACTGAGTGGGTGGAGACTGAAGTTAGGCCAGCTTGGCACTTGATG
TAATTCTCCTTGGAATTTGCCCTTTTTGAGTTTGGATCTTGGTTCATTCTCAAGCCTCAGACAGTGGTTC
AAAGTTTTTTTCTTCCATTTCAGGTGTCGTGAGGAATTTCGACATTTAAATTTAATTAATCTCGACGGTA
TCGGTTAACTTTTAAAAGAAAAGGGGGGATTGGGGGGTACAGTGCAGGGGAAAGAATAGTAGACATAATA
GCAACAGACATACAAACTAAAGAATTACAAAAACAAATTACAAAAATTCAAAATTTTATCGATCACGAGA
CTAGCCTCGAGGTTTAAACTACGGGATCTTCGAAGGCCTAAGCTTACGCGCGCGTCCTAGCGCTGCCTCA
GTCTGCGGTGGGCAGCGGAGGAGTCGTGTCGTGCCTGAGAGCGCAGTCGAGAAACCGGTGCCACCATGGA
CTATGGCGGCGCTTTGTCTGCCGTCGGACGCGAACTTTTGTTCGTTACTAATCCTGTGGTGGTGAACGGG
TCCGTCCTGGTCCCTGAGGATCAATGTTACTGTGCCGGATGGATTGAATCTCGCGGCACGAACGGCGCTC
AGACCGCGTCAAATGTCCTGCAGTGGCTTGCAGCAGGATTCAGCATTTTGCTGCTGATGTTCTATGCCTA
CCAAACCTGGAAATCTACATGCGGCTGGGAGGAGATCTATGTGTGCGCCATTGAAATGGTTAAGGTGATT
CTCGAGTTCTTTTTTGAGTTTAAGAATCCCTCTATGCTCTACCTTGCCACAGGACACCGGGTGCAGTGGC
TGCGCTATGCAGAGTGGCTGCTCACTTGTCCTGTCATCCTTATCCGCCTGAGCAACCTCACCGGCCTGAG
CAACGACTACAGCAGGAGAACCATGGGACTCCTTGTCTCAGACATCGGGACTATCGTGTGGGGGGCTACC
AGCGCCATGGCAACCGGCTATGTTAAAGTCATCTTCTTTTGTCTTGGATTGTGCTATGGCGCGAACACAT
TTTTTCACGCCGCCAAAGCATATATCGAGGGTTATCATACTGTGCCAAAGGGTCGGTGCCGCCAGGTCGT
GACCGGCATGGCATGGCTGTTTTTCGTGAGCTGGGGTATGTTCCCAATTCTCTTCATTTTGGGGCCCGAA
GGTTTTGGCGTCCTGAGCGTCTATGGCTCCACCGTAGGTCACACGATTATTGATCTGATGAGTAAAAATT
GTTGGGGGTTGTTGGGACACTACCTGCGCGTCCTGATCCACGAGCACATATTGATTCACGGAGATATCCG
CAAAACCACCAAACTGAACATCGGCGGAACGGAGATCGAGGTCGAGACTCTCGTCGAAGACGAAGCCGAG
GCCGGAGCCGTGCCAGCGGCCGCCACCATGGTGAGCAAGGGCGAGGAGCTGTTCACCGGGGTGGTGCCCA
TCCTGGTCGAGCTGGACGGCGACGTAAACGGCCACAAGTTCAGCGTGTCCGGCGAGGGCGAGGGCGATGC
CACCTACGGCAAGCTGACCCTGAAGTTCATCTGCACCACCGGCAAGCTGCCCGTGCCCTGGCCCACCCTC
GTGACCACCTTCGGCTACGGCCTGCAGTGCTTCGCCCGCTACCCCGACCACATGAAGCAGCACGACTTCT
TCAAGTCCGCCATGCCCGAAGGCTACGTCCAGGAGCGCACCATCTTCTTCAAGGACGACGGCAACTACAA
GACCCGCGCCGAGGTGAAGTTCGAGGGCGACACCCTGGTGAACCGCATCGAGCTGAAGGGCATCGACTTC
AAGGAGGACGGCAACATCCTGGGGCACAAGCTGGAGTACAACTACAACAGCCACAACGTCTATATCATGG
CCGACAAGCAGAAGAACGGCATCAAGGTGAACTTCAAGATCCGCCACAACATCGAGGACGGCAGCGTGCA
GCTCGCCGACCACTACCAGCAGAACACCCCCATCGGCGACGGCCCCGTGCTGCTGCCCGACAACCACTAC
CTGAGCTACCAGTCCGCCCTGAGCAAAGACCCCAACGAGAAGCGCGATCACATGGTCCTGCTGGAGTTCG
TGACCGCCGCCGGGATCACTCTCGGCATGGACGAGCTGTACAAGTAATAGACTAGTCATATGATAATCAA
CCTCTGGATTACAAAATTTGTGAAAGATTGACTGGTATTCTTAACTATGTTGCTCCTTTTACGCTATGTG
GATACGCTGCTTTAATGCCTTTGTATCATGCTATTGCTTCCCGTATGGCTTTCATTTTCTCCTCCTTGTA
TAAATCCTGGTTGCTGTCTCTTTATGAGGAGTTGTGGCCCGTTGTCAGGCAACGTGGCGTGGTGTGCACT
GTGTTTGCTGACGCAACCCCCACTGGTTGGGGCATTGCCACCACCTGTCAGCTCCTTTCCGGGACTTTCG
CTTTCCCCCTCCCTATTGCCACGGCGGAACTCATCGCCGCCTGCCTTGCCCGCTGCTGGACAGGGGCTCG
GCTGTTGGGCACTGACAATTCCGTGGTGTTGTCGGGGAAGCTGACGTCCTTTCCATGGCTGCTCGCCTGT
GTTGCCACCTGGATTCTGCGCGGGACGTCCTTCTGCTACGTCCCTTCGGCCCTCAATCCAGCGGACCTTC
CTTCCCGCGGCCTGCTGCCGGCTCTGCGGCCTCTTCCGCGTCTTCGCCTTCGCCCTCAGACGAGTCGGAT
CTCCCTTTGGGCCGCCTCCCCGCATCGGTACGTATGGCCAGGTACCTTTAAGACCAATGACTTACAAGGC
AGCTGTAGATCTTAGCCACTTTTTAAAAGAAAAGGGGGGACTGGAAGGGCTAATTCACTCCCAACGAAGA
CAAGATGGGATCAATTCACCATGCTAGTGGATCCCCCTCGAGTTTACCACTCCCTATCAGTGATAGAGAA
AAGTGAAAGTCGAGTTTACCACTCCCTATCAGTGATAGAGAAAAGTGAAAGTCGAGTTTACCACTCCCTA
TCAGTGATAGAGAAAAGTGAAAGTCGAGTTTACCACTCCCTATCAGTGATAGAGAAAAGTGAAAGTCGAG
TTTACCACTCCCTATCAGTGATAGAGAAAAGTGAAAGTCGAGTTTACCACTCCCTATCAGTGATAGAGAA
AAGTGAAAGTCGGGGCTGCAGGAATTCGAACGCTGACGTCATCAACCCGCTCCAAGGAATCGCGGGCCCA
GTGTCACTAGGCGGGAACACCCAGCGCGCGTGCGCCCTGGCAGGAAGATGGCTGTGAGGGACAGGGGAGT
GGCGCCCTGCAATATTTGCATGTCGCTATGTGTTCTGGGAAATCACCATAAACGTGAAATGTCTTTGGAT
TTGGGAATCTTATAAGTTCTGTATGAGACCACAGATCTAAGCTTATCGATGGGTCTCTCTGGTTAGACCA
GATCTGAGCCTGGGAGCTCTCTGGCTAACTAGGGAACCCACTGCTTAAGCCTCAATAAAGCTTGCCTTGA
GTGCTTCAAGTAGTGTGTGCCCGTCTGTTGTGTGACTCTGGTAACTAGAGATCCCTCAGACCCTTTTAGT
CAGTGTGGAAAATCTCTAGCAGCATCTAGAGGGCCCGCGGTTCGAAGGTAAGCCTATCCCTAACCCTCTC
CTCGGTCTCGATTCTACGCGTACCGGTCATCATCACCATCACCATTGAGTTTAAACCCGCTGATCAGCCT
CGACTGTGCCTTCTAGTTGCCAGCCATCTGTTGTTTGCCCCTCCCCCGTGCCTTCCTTGACCCTGGAAGG
TGCCACTCCCACTGTCCTTTCCTAATAAAATGAGGAAATTGCATCGCATTGTCTGAGTAGGTGTCATTCT
ATTCTGGGGGGTGGGGTGGGGCAGGACAGCAAGGGGGAGGATTGGGAAGACAATAGCAGGCATGCTGGGG
ATGCGGTGGGCTCTATGGCTTCTGAGGCGGAAAGAACCAGCTGGGGCTCTAGGGGGTATCCCC
[124 nt withheld, positions 5314-5437]
C
[91 nt withheld, positions 5439-5529]
A
[49 nt withheld, positions 5531-5579]
CCTTTGACGTTGGAGTCCACGTTCTTT
[37 nt withheld, positions 5607-5643]
ACCCTATCTCGGTCTATTCTTTTGATTTATAAGGGATTTTGCCGATTTCGGCCTATTGGTTAAAAAATGA
GCTGATTTAACAAAAATTTAACGCGAATTAATTCTGTGGAATGTGTGTCAGTTAGGGTGTGGAAAGTCCC
CAGGCTCCCCAGCAGGCAGAAGTATGCAAAGCATGCATCTCAATTAGTCAGCAACCAGGTGTGGAAAGTC
CCCAGGCTCCCCAGCAGGCAGAAGTATGCAAAGCATGCATCTCAATTAGTCAGCAACCATAGTCCCGCCC
CTAACTCCGCCCATCCCGCCCCTAACTCCGCCCAGTTCCGCCCATTCTCCGCCCCATGGCTGACTAATTT
TTTTTATTTATGCAGAGGCCGAGGCCGCCTCTGCCTCTGAGCTATTCCAGAAGTAGTGAGGAGGCTTTTT
TGGAGGCCTAGGCTTTTGCAAAAAGCTCCCGGGAGCTTGTATATCCATTTTCGGATCTGATCAGCACGTG
TTGACAATTAATCATCGGCATAGTATATCGGCATAGTATAATACGACAAGGTGAGGAACTAAACCATGGC
CAAGCCTTTGTCTCAAGAAGAATCCACCCTCATTGAAAGAGCAACGGCTACAATCAACAGCATCCCCATC
TCTGAAGACTACAGCGTCGCCAGCGCAGCTCTCTCTAGCGACGGCCGCATCTTCACTGGTGTCAATGTAT
ATCATTTTACTGGGGGACCTTGTGCAGAACTCGTGGTGCTGGGCACTGCTGCTGCTGCGGCAGCTGGCAA
CCTGACTTGTATCGTCGCGATCGGAAATGAGAACAGGGGCATCTTGAGCCCCTGCGGACGGTGCCGACAG
GTGCTTCTCGATCTGCATCCTGGGATCAAAGCCATAGTGAAGGACAGTGATGGACAGCCGACGGCAGTTG
GGATTCGTGAATTGCTGCCCTCTGGTTATGTGTGGGAGGGCTAAGCACTTCGTGGCCGAGGAGCAGGACT
GACACGTGCTACGAGATTTCGATTCCACCGCCGCCTTCTATGAAAGGTTGGGCTTCGGAATCGTTTTCCG
GGACGCCGGCTGGATGATCCTCCAGCGCGGGGATCTCATGCTGGAGTTCTTCGCCCACCCCAACTTGTTT
ATTGCAGCTTATAATGGTTACAAATAAAGCAATAGCATCACAAATTTCACAAATAAAGCATTTTTTTCAC
TGCATTCTAGTTGTGGTTTGTCCAAACTCATCAATGTATCTTATCATGTCTGTATACCGTCGACCTCTAG
CTAGAGCTTGGCGTAATCATGGTCATAGCTGTTTCCTGTGTGAAATTGTTATCCGCTCACAATTCCACAC
AACATACGAGCCGGAAGCATAAAGTGTAAAGCCTGGGGTGCCTAATGAGTGAGCTAACTCACATTAATTG
CGTTGCGCTCACTGCCCGCTTTCCAGTCGGGAAACCTGTCGTGCCAGCTGCATTAATGAATCGGCCAACG
CGCGGGGAGAGGCGGTTTGCGTATTGGGCGCTCTTCCGCTTCCTCGCTCACTGACTCGCTGCGCTCGGTC
GTTCGGCTGCGGCGAGCGGTATCAGCTCACTCAAAGGCGGTAATACGGTTATCCACAGAATCAGGGGATA
ACGCAGGAAAGAACATGTGAGCAAAAGGCCAGGAACCGTAAAAAGGCCGCGTTGCTGGCGTTTTTCCATA
GGCTCCGCCCCCCTGACGAGCATCACAAAAATCGACGCTCAAGTCAGAGGTGGCGAAACCCGACAGGACT
ATAAAGATACCAGGCGTTTCCCCCTGGAAGCTCCCTCGTGCGCTCTCCTGTTCCGACCCTGCCGCTTACC
GGATACCTGTCCGCCTTTCTCCCTTCGGGAAGCGTGGCGCTTTCTCATAGCTCACGCTGTAGGTATCTCA
GTTCGGTGTAGGTCGTTCGCTCCAAGCTGGGCTGTGTGCACGAACCCCCCGTTCAGCCCGACCGCTGCGC
CTTATCCGGTAACTATCGTCTTGAGTCCAACCCGGTAAGACACGACTTATCGCCACTGGCAGCAGCCACT
GGTAACAGGATTAGCAGAGCGAGGTATGTAGGCGGTGCTACAGAGTTCTTGAAGTGGTGGCCTAACTACG
GCTACACTAGAAGAACAGTATTTGGTATCTGCGCTCTGCTGAAGCCAGTTACCTTCGGAAAAAGAGTTGG
TAGCTCTTGATCCGGCAAACAAACCACCGCTGGTAGCGGTGGTTTTTTTGTTTGCAAGCAGCAGATTACG
CGCAGAAAAAAAGGATCTCAAGAAGATCCTTTGATCTTTTCTACGGGGTCTGACGCTCAGTGGAACGAAA
ACTCACGTTAAGGGATTTTGGTCATGAGATTATCAAAAAGGATCTTCACCTAGATCCTTTTAAATTAAAA
ATGAAGTTTTAAATCAATCTAAAGTATATATGAGTAAACTTGGTCTGACAGTTACCAATGCTTAATCAGT
GAGGCACCTATCTCAGCGATCTGTCTATTTCGTTCATCCATAGTTGCCTGACTCCCCGTCGTGTAGATAA
CTACGATACGGGAGGGCTTACCATCTGGCCCCAGTGCTGCAATGATACCGCGAGACCCACGCTCACCGGC
TCCAGATTTATCAGCAATAAACCAGCCAGCCGGAAGGGCCGAGCGCAGAAGTGGTCCTGCAACTTTATCC
GCCTCCATCCAGTCTATTAATTGTTGCCGGGAAGCTAGAGTAAGTAGTTCGCCAGTTAATAGTTTGCGCA
ACGTTGTTGCCATTGCTACAGGCATCGTGGTGTCACGCTCGTCGTTTGGTATGGCTTCATTCAGCTCCGG
TTCCCAACGATCAAGGCGAGTTACATGATCCCCCATGTTGTGCAAAAAAGCGGTTAGCTCCTTCGGTCCT
CCGATCGTTGTCAGAAGTAAGTTGGCCGCAGTGTTATCACTCATGGTTATGGCAGCACTGCATAATTCTC
TTACTGTCATGCCATCCGTAAGATGCTTTTCTGTGACTGGTGAGTACTCAACCAAGTCATTCTGAGAATA
GTGTATGCGGCGACCGAGTTGCTCTTGCCCGGCGTCAATACGGGATAATACCGCGCCACATAGCAGAACT
TTAAAAGTGCTCATCATTGGAAAACGTTCTTCGGGGCGAAAACTCTCAAGGATCTTACCGCTGTTGAGAT
CCAGTTCGATGTAACCCACTCGTGCACCCAACTGATCTTCAGCATCTTTTACTTTCACCAGCGTTTCTGG
GTGAGCAAAAACAGGAAGGCAAAATGCCGCAAAAAAGGGAATAAGGGCGACACGGAAATGTTGAATACTC
ATACTCTTCCTTTTTCAATATTATTGAAGCATTTATCAGGGTTATTGTCTCATGAGCGGATACATATTTG
AATGTATTTAGAAAAATAAACAAATAGGGGTTCCGCGCACATTTCCCCGAAAAGTGCCACCTGACGTCCT
TAATGTAGTCTTATGCAATACTCTTGTAGTCTTGCAACATGGTAACGATGAGTTAGCAACATGCCTTACA
AGGAGAGAAAAAGCACCGTGCATGCCGATTGGTGGAAGTAAGGTGGTACGATCGTGCCTTATTAGGAAGG
CAACAGACGGGTCTGACATGGATTGGACGAACCACTGAATTGCCGCATTGCAGAGATATTGTATTTAAGT
GCCTAGCTCGATACATAAACGGGTCTCTCTGGTTAGACCAGATCTGAGCCTGGGAGCTCTCTGGCTAACT
AGGGAACCCACTGCTTAAGCCTCAATAAAGCTTGCCTTGAGTGCTTCAAGTAGTGTGTGCCCGTCTGTTG
TGTGACTCTGGTAACTAGAGATCCCTCAGACCCTTTTAGTCAGTGTGGAAAATCTCTAGCAGTGGCGCCC
GAACAGGGACTTGAAAGCGAAAGGGAAACCAGAGGAGCTCTCTCGACGCAGGACTCGGCTTGCTGAAGCG
CGCACGGCAAGAGGCGAGGGGCGGCGACTGGTGAGTACGCCAAAAATTTTGACTAGCGGAGGCTAGAAGG
AGAGAGATGGGTGCGAGAGCGTCAGTATTAAGCGGGGGAGAATTAGATCGCGATGGGAAAAAATTCGGTT
AAGGCCAGGGGGAAAGAAAAAATATAAATTAAAACATATAGTATGGGCAAGCAGGGAGCTAGAACGATTC
GCAGTTAATCCTGGCCTGTTAGAAACATCAGAAGGCTGTAGACAAATACTGGGACAGCTACAACCATCCC
TTCAGACAGGATCAGAAGAACTTAGATCATTATATAATACAGTAGCAACCCTCTATTGTGTGCATCAAAG
GATAGAGATAAAAGACACCAAGGAAGCTTTAGACAAGATAGAGGAAGAGCAAAACAAAAGTAAGACCACC
GCACAGCAAGCGGCCGCTGATCTTCAGACCTGGAGGAGGAGATATGAGGGACAATTGGAGAAGTGAATTA
TATAAATATAAAGTAGTAAAAATTGAACCATTAGGAGTAGCACCCACCAAGGCAAAGAGAAGAGTGGTGC
AGAGAGAAAAAAGAGCAGTGGGAATAGGAGCTTTGTTCCTTGGGTTCTTGGGAGCAGCAGGAAGCACTAT
GGGCGCAGCGTCAATGACGCTGACGGTACAGGCCAGACAATTATTGTCTGGTATAGTGCAGCAGCAGAAC
AATTTGCTGAGGGCTATTGAGGCGCAACAGCATCTGTTGCAACTCACAGTCTGGGGCATCAAGCAGCTCC
AGGCAAGAATCCTGGCTGTGGAAAGATACCTAAAGGATCAACAGCTCCTGGGGATTTGGGGTTGCTCTGG
AAAACTCATTTGCACCACTGCTGTGCCTTGGAATGCTAGTTGGAGTAATAAATCTCTGGAACAGATTTGG
AATCACACGACCTGGATGGAGTGGGACAGAGAAATTAACAATTACACAAGCTTAATACACTCCTTAATTG
AAGAATCGCAAAACCAGCAAGAAAAGAATGAACAAGAATTATTGGAATTAGATAAATGGGCAAGTTTGTG
GAATTGGTTTAACATAACAAATTGGCTGTGGTATATAAAATTATTCATAATGATAGTAG
