Features (pLannotate 1.2.2; 34 found; start..end, strand, type, name):
      1..861     -  CDS            AmpR: β-lactamase; bla; confers resistance to ampicillin, carbenicillin, and related antibiotics
    862..966     -  promoter       AmpR promoter: bla
   1003..1224    +  promoter       RSV promoter: Rous sarcoma virus enhancer/promoter
   1231..1411    +  LTR            5' LTR (truncated): truncated 5' long terminal repeat (LTR) from HIV-1
   1455..1580    +  misc_feature   HIV-1 Ψ: packaging signal of human immunodeficiency virus type 1
   1564..1902    +  CDS            HIV-1 gag (fragment): gag protein from human immunodeficiency virus 1; gag
   2082..2315    +  misc_feature   RRE: The Rev response element (RRE) of HIV-1 allows for Rev-dependent mRNA export from the nucleus to the cytoplasm.
   2692..2792    +  CDS            Rev (fragment): human immunodeficiency virus 1 (HIV-1) Rev protein; rev; enhances nuclear export of unspliced and incompletely spliced viral mRNAs
   2831..2897    +  CDS            small t antigen (fragment): SV40 (simian virus 40) small t antigen
   2923..3134    +  promoter       EF-1α core promoter: core promoter for human elongation factor EF-1α
   3135..3243    +  intron         EF-1α intron A (fragment): intron upstream of the start codon of human EF-1α
   3869..4072    +  intron         EF-1α intron A: truncated intron upstream of the start codon of human EF-1α
   4129..4246    +  misc_feature   cPPT/CTS: central polypurine tract and central termination sequence of HIV-1
   4318..4375    +  promoter       hSyn promoter (fragment): human synapsin I promoter; confers neuron-specific expression (Kügler et al., 2003)
   4395..5321    +  CDS            ChR2(H134R): H134R mutant of an N-terminal fragment of channelrhodopsin-2 from the alga Chlamydomonas reinhardtii (Nagel et al., 2005) blue light-activated cation channel
   5337..6056    +  CDS            EYFP: enhanced YFP mammalian codon-optimized
   6065..6653    +  misc_feature   WPRE: woodchuck hepatitis virus posttranscriptional regulatory element
   6829..7099    +  protein_bind   tetracycline response element: contains seven copies of the tetracycline operator tetO tetracycline repressor TetR
   7139..7319    +  LTR            5' LTR (truncated): truncated 5' long terminal repeat (LTR) from HIV-1
   7345..7386    +  CDS            V5 tag: epitope tag from simian virus 5
   7442..7666    +  polyA_signal   bGH poly(A) signal: bovine growth hormone polyadenylation signal
   7670..7691    +  promoter       SV40 promoter (fragment): SV40 enhancer and early promoter
   7712..8140    +  rep_origin     f1 ori (sequence partly withheld): f1 bacteriophage origin of replication; arrow indicates direction of (+) strand synthesis
   8154..8484    +  promoter       SV40 promoter: SV40 enhancer and early promoter
   8532..8579    +  promoter       EM7 promoter: synthetic bacterial promoter&nbsp
   8598..8996    +  CDS            BSD: blasticidin S deaminase; Aspergillus terreus BSD; confers resistance to blasticidin
   8997..9024    +  CDS            BleoR (fragment): antibiotic-binding protein; Sh ble from Streptoalloteichus hindustanus; confers resistance to bleomycin, phleomycin, and Zeocin™
   9034..9159    +  CDS            ble (fragment): BLE_KLEPN - Experimental evidence at protein level: Swiss-Prot protein existence level 1. Binding protein with a strong affinity to the bleomycin family of antibiotics. Binds to CL990; an antimitotic-antibiotic compound. From Klebsiella pneumoniae.
   9154..9275    +  polyA_signal   SV40 poly(A) signal: SV40 polyadenylation signal
   9348..9364    -  protein_bind   lac operator: The lac repressor binds to the lac operator to inhibit transcription in E. coli. This inhibition can be relieved by adding lactose or isopropyl-β-D-thiogalactopyranoside (IPTG). lac repressor encoded by lacI
   9372..9402    -  promoter       lac promoter: promoter for the E. coli lac operon
   9417..9438    -  protein_bind   CAP binding site: CAP binding activates transcription in the presence of cAMP. E. coli catabolite activator protein
   9451..9543    -  CDS            lacI (fragment): lac repressor; lacI; The lac repressor binds to the lac operator to inhibit transcription in E. coli. This inhibition can be relieved by adding lactose or isopropyl-β-D-thiogalactopyranoside (IPTG).
   9726..10314   -  rep_origin     ori: high-copy-number ColE1/pMB1/pBR322/pUC origin of replication
>Addgene plasmid #20942 | pLenti-EF1a-hChR2(H134R)-EYFP-WPRE | analyzer sequence | sequence record 73067
TTACCAATGCTTAATCAGTGAGGCACCTATCTCAGCGATCTGTCTATTTCGTTCATCCATAGTTGCCTGA
CTCCCCGTCGTGTAGATAACTACGATACGGGAGGGCTTACCATCTGGCCCCAGTGCTGCAATGATACCGC
GAGACCCACGCTCACCGGCTCCAGATTTATCAGCAATAAACCAGCCAGCCGGAAGGGCCGAGCGCAGAAG
TGGTCCTGCAACTTTATCCGCCTCCATCCAGTCTATTAATTGTTGCCGGGAAGCTAGAGTAAGTAGTTCG
CCAGTTAATAGTTTGCGCAACGTTGTTGCCATTGCTACAGGCATCGTGGTGTCACGCTCGTCGTTTGGTA
TGGCTTCATTCAGCTCCGGTTCCCAACGATCAAGGCGAGTTACATGATCCCCCATGTTGTGCAAAAAAGC
GGTTAGCTCCTTCGGTCCTCCGATCGTTGTCAGAAGTAAGTTGGCCGCAGTGTTATCACTCATGGTTATG
GCAGCACTGCATAATTCTCTTACTGTCATGCCATCCGTAAGATGCTTTTCTGTGACTGGTGAGTACTCAA
CCAAGTCATTCTGAGAATAGTGTATGCGGCGACCGAGTTGCTCTTGCCCGGCGTCAATACGGGATAATAC
CGCGCCACATAGCAGAACTTTAAAAGTGCTCATCATTGGAAAACGTTCTTCGGGGCGAAAACTCTCAAGG
ATCTTACCGCTGTTGAGATCCAGTTCGATGTAACCCACTCGTGCACCCAACTGATCTTCAGCATCTTTTA
CTTTCACCAGCGTTTCTGGGTGAGCAAAAACAGGAAGGCAAAATGCCGCAAAAAAGGGAATAAGGGCGAC
ACGGAAATGTTGAATACTCATACTCTTCCTTTTTCAATATTATTGAAGCATTTATCAGGGTTATTGTCTC
ATGAGCGGATACATATTTGAATGTATTTAGAAAAATAAACAAATAGGGGTTCCGCGCACATTTCCCCGAA
AAGTGCCACCTGACGTCCTTAATGTAGTCTTATGCAATACTCTTGTAGTCTTGCAACATGGTAACGATGA
GTTAGCAACATGCCTTACAAGGAGAGAAAAAGCACCGTGCATGCCGATTGGTGGAAGTAAGGTGGTACGA
TCGTGCCTTATTAGGAAGGCAACAGACGGGTCTGACATGGATTGGACGAACCACTGAATTGCCGCATTGC
AGAGATATTGTATTTAAGTGCCTAGCTCGATACAATAAACGGGTCTCTCTGGTTAGACCAGATCTGAGCC
TGGGAGCTCTCTGGCTAACTAGGGAACCCACTGCTTAAGCCTCAATAAAGCTTGCCTTGAGTGCTTCAAG
TAGTGTGTGCCCGTCTGTTGTGTGACTCTGGTAACTAGAGATCCCTCAGACCCTTTTAGTCAGTGTGGAA
AATCTCTAGCAGTGGCGCCCGAACAGGGACCTGAAAGCGAAAGGGAAACCAGAGCTCTCTCGACGCAGGA
CTCGGCTTGCTGAAGCGCGCACGGCAAGAGGCGAGGGGCGGCGACTGGTGAGTACGCCAAAAATTTTGAC
TAGCGGAGGCTAGAAGGAGAGAGATGGGTGCGAGAGCGTCAGTATTAAGCGGGGGAGAATTAGATCGCGA
TGGGAAAAAATTCGGTTAAGGCCAGGGGGAAAGAAAAAATATAAATTAAAACATATAGTATGGGCAAGCA
GGGAGCTAGAACGATTCGCAGTTAATCCTGGCCTGTTAGAAACATCAGAAGGCTGTAGACAAATACTGGG
ACAGCTACAACCATCCCTTCAGACAGGATCAGAAGAACTTAGATCATTATATAATACAGTAGCAACCCTC
TATTGTGTGCATCAAAGGATAGAGATAAAAGACACCAAGGAAGCTTTAGACAAGATAGAGGAAGAGCAAA
ACAAAAGTAAGACCACCGCACAGCAANNNNNNNNNGCGGCCGCTGATCTTCAGACCTGGAGGAGGAGATA
TGAGGGACAATTGGAGAAGTGAATTATATAAATATAAAGTAGTAAAAATTGAACCATTAGGAGTAGCACC
CACCAAGGCAAAGAGAAGAGTGGTGCAGAGAGAAAAAAGAGCAGTGGGAATAGGAGCTTTGTTCCTTGGG
TTCTTGGGAGCAGCAGGAAGCACTATGGGCGCAGCGTCAATGACGCTGACGGTACAGGCCAGACAATTAT
TGTCTGGTATAGTGCAGCAGCAGAACAATTTGCTGAGGGCTATTGAGGCGCAACAGCATCTGTTGCAACT
CACAGTCTGGGGCATCAAGCAGCTCCAGGCAAGAATCCTGGCTGTGGAAAGATACCTAAAGGATCAACAG
CTCCTGGGGATTTGGGGTTGCTCTGGAAAACTCATTTGCACCACTGCTGTGCCTTGGAATGCTAGTTGGA
GTAATAAATCTCTGGAACAGATTTGGAATCACACGACCTGGATGGAGTGGGACAGAGAAATTAACAATTA
CACAAGCTTAATACACTCCTTAATTGAAGAATCGCAAAACCAGCAAGAAAAGAATGAACAAGAATTATTG
GAATTAGATAAATGGGCAAGTTTGTGGAATTGGTTTAACATAACAAATTGGCTGTGGTATATAAAATTAT
TCATAATGATAGTAGGAGGCTTGGTAGGTTTAAGAATAGTTTTTGCTGTACTTTCTATAGTGAATAGAGT
TAGGCAGGGATATTCACCATTATCGTTTCAGACCCACCTCCCAACCCCGAGGGGACCCGACAGGCCCGAA
GGAATAGAAGAAGAAGGTGGAGAGAGAGACAGAGACAGATCCATTCGATTAGTGAACGGATCTCGACGGT
ATCGCGATGTCGACGATAAGCTTTGCAAAGATGGATAAAGTTTTAAACAGAGAGGAATCTTTGCAGCTAA
TGGACCTTCTAGGTCTTGAAAGGAGTGGGAATTGGCTCCGGTGCCCGTCAGTGGGCAGAGCGCACATCGC
CCACAGTCCCCGAGAAGTTGGGGGGAGGGGTCGGCAATTGAACCGGTGCCTAGAGAAGGTGGCGCGGGGT
AAACTGGGAAAGTGATGTCGTGTACTGGCTCCGCCTTTTTCCCGAGGGTGGGGGAGAACCGTATATAAGT
GCAGTAGTCGCCGTGAACGTTCTTTTTCGCAACGGGTTTGCCGCCAGAACACAGGTAAGTGCCGTGTGTG
GTTCCCGCGGGCCTGGCCTCTTTACGGGTTATGGCCCTTGCGTGCCTTGAATTACTTCCACTGGCTGCAG
TACGTGATTCTTGATCCCGAGCTTCGGGTTGGAAGTGGGTGGGAGAGTTCGAGGCCTTGCGCTTAAGGAG
CCCCTTCGCCTCGTGCTTGAGTTGAGGCCTGGCCTGGGCGCTGGGGCCGCCGCGTGCGAATCTGGTGGCA
CCTTCGCGCCTGTCTCGCTGCTTTCGATAAGTCTCTAGCCATTTAAAATTTTTGATGACCTGCTGCGACG
CTTTTTTTCTGGCAAGATAGTCTTGTAAATGCGGGCCAAGATCTGCACACTGGTATTTCGGTTTTTGGGG
CCGCGGGCGGCGACGGGGCCCGTGCGTCCCAGCGCACATGTTCGGCGAGGCGGGGCCTGCGAGCGCGGCC
ACCGAGAATCGGACGGGGGTAGTCTCAAGCTGGCCGGCCTGCTCTGGTGCCTGGCCTCGCGCCGCCGTGT
ATCGCCCCGCCCTGGGCGGCAAGGCTGGCCCGGTCGGCACCAGTTGCGTGAGCGGAAAGATGGCCGCTTC
CCGGCCCTGCTGCAGGGAGCTCAAAATGGAGGACGCGGCGCTCGGGAGAGCGGGCGGGTGAGTCACCCAC
ACAAAGGAAAAGGGCCTTTCCGTCCTCAGCCGTCGCTTCATGTGACTCCACGGAGTACCGGGCGCCGTCC
AGGCACCTCGATTAGTTCTCGAGCTTTTGGAGTACGTCGTCTTTAGGTTGGGGGGAGGGGTTTTATGCGA
TGGAGTTTCCCCACACTGAGTGGGTGGAGACTGAAGTTAGGCCAGCTTGGCACTTGATGTAATTCTCCTT
GGAATTTGCCCTTTTTGAGTTTGGATCTTGGTTCATTCTCAAGCCTCAGACAGTGGTTCAAAGTTTTTTT
CTTCCATTTCAGGTGTCGTGAGGAATTTCGACATTTAAATTTAATTAATCTCGACGGTATCGGTTAACTT
TTAAAAGAAAAGGGGGGATTGGGGGGTACAGTGCAGGGGAAAGAATAGTAGACATAATAGCAACAGACAT
ACAAACTAAAGAATTACAAAAACAAATTACAAAAATTCAAAATTTTATCGATCACGAGACTAGCCTCGAG
GTTTAAACTACGGGATCTTCGAAGGCCTAAGCTTACGCGCGCGTCCTAGCGCTGCCTCAGTCTGCGGTGG
GCAGCGGAGGAGTCGTGTCGTGCCTGAGAGCGCAGTCGAGAAACCGGTGCCACCATGGACTATGGCGGCG
CTTTGTCTGCCGTCGGACGCGAACTTTTGTTCGTTACTAATCCTGTGGTGGTGAACGGGTCCGTCCTGGT
CCCTGAGGATCAATGTTACTGTGCCGGATGGATTGAATCTCGCGGCACGAACGGCGCTCAGACCGCGTCA
AATGTCCTGCAGTGGCTTGCAGCAGGATTCAGCATTTTGCTGCTGATGTTCTATGCCTACCAAACCTGGA
AATCTACATGCGGCTGGGAGGAGATCTATGTGTGCGCCATTGAAATGGTTAAGGTGATTCTCGAGTTCTT
TTTTGAGTTTAAGAATCCCTCTATGCTCTACCTTGCCACAGGACACCGGGTGCAGTGGCTGCGCTATGCA
GAGTGGCTGCTCACTTGTCCTGTCATCCTTATCCGCCTGAGCAACCTCACCGGCCTGAGCAACGACTACA
GCAGGAGAACCATGGGACTCCTTGTCTCAGACATCGGGACTATCGTGTGGGGGGCTACCAGCGCCATGGC
AACCGGCTATGTTAAAGTCATCTTCTTTTGTCTTGGATTGTGCTATGGCGCGAACACATTTTTTCACGCC
GCCAAAGCATATATCGAGGGTTATCATACTGTGCCAAAGGGTCGGTGCCGCCAGGTCGTGACCGGCATGG
CATGGCTGTTTTTCGTGAGCTGGGGTATGTTCCCAATTCTCTTCATTTTGGGGCCCGAAGGTTTTGGCGT
CCTGAGCGTCTATGGCTCCACCGTAGGTCACACGATTATTGATCTGATGAGTAAAAATTGTTGGGGGTTG
TTGGGACACTACCTGCGCGTCCTGATCCACGAGCACATATTGATTCACGGAGATATCCGCAAAACCACCA
AACTGAACATCGGCGGAACGGAGATCGAGGTCGAGACTCTCGTCGAAGACGAAGCCGAGGCCGGAGCCGT
GCCAGCGGCCGCCACCATGGTGAGCAAGGGCGAGGAGCTGTTCACCGGGGTGGTGCCCATCCTGGTCGAG
CTGGACGGCGACGTAAACGGCCACAAGTTCAGCGTGTCCGGCGAGGGCGAGGGCGATGCCACCTACGGCA
AGCTGACCCTGAAGTTCATCTGCACCACCGGCAAGCTGCCCGTGCCCTGGCCCACCCTCGTGACCACCTT
CGGCTACGGCCTGCAGTGCTTCGCCCGCTACCCCGACCACATGAAGCAGCACGACTTCTTCAAGTCCGCC
ATGCCCGAAGGCTACGTCCAGGAGCGCACCATCTTCTTCAAGGACGACGGCAACTACAAGACCCGCGCCG
AGGTGAAGTTCGAGGGCGACACCCTGGTGAACCGCATCGAGCTGAAGGGCATCGACTTCAAGGAGGACGG
CAACATCCTGGGGCACAAGCTGGAGTACAACTACAACAGCCACAACGTCTATATCATGGCCGACAAGCAG
AAGAACGGCATCAAGGTGAACTTCAAGATCCGCCACAACATCGAGGACGGCAGCGTGCAGCTCGCCGACC
ACTACCAGCAGAACACCCCCATCGGCGACGGCCCCGTGCTGCTGCCCGACAACCACTACCTGAGCTACCA
GTCCGCCCTGAGCAAAGACCCCAACGAGAAGCGCGATCACATGGTCCTGCTGGAGTTCGTGACCGCCGCC
GGGATCACTCTCGGCATGGACGAGCTGTACAAGTAACATATGATAATCAACCTCTGGATTACAAAATTTG
TGAAAGATTGACTGGTATTCTTAACTATGTTGCTCCTTTTACGCTATGTGGATACGCTGCTTTAATGCCT
TTGTATCATGCTATTGCTTCCCGTATGGCTTTCATTTTCTCCTCCTTGTATAAATCCTGGTTGCTGTCTC
TTTATGAGGAGTTGTGGCCCGTTGTCAGGCAACGTGGCGTGGTGTGCACTGTGTTTGCTGACGCAACCCC
CACTGGTTGGGGCATTGCCACCACCTGTCAGCTCCTTTCCGGGACTTTCGCTTTCCCCCTCCCTATTGCC
ACGGCGGAACTCATCGCCGCCTGCCTTGCCCGCTGCTGGACAGGGGCTCGGCTGTTGGGCACTGACAATT
CCGTGGTGTTGTCGGGGAAGCTGACGTCCTTTCCATGGCTGCTCGCCTGTGTTGCCACCTGGATTCTGCG
CGGGACGTCCTTCTGCTACGTCCCTTCGGCCCTCAATCCAGCGGACCTTCCTTCCCGCGGCCTGCTGCCG
GCTCTGCGGCCTCTTCCGCGTCTTCGCCTTCGCCCTCAGACGAGTCGGATCTCCCTTTGGGCCGCCTCCC
CGCATCGGTACGTAATGGCCAAGGTACCCTTTNAGACCCATGACTTACAAGGCAGCTGTAGATNCTTAGC
CACTTTTTNAAAAAGAAAAGGGGGGAACTGGAAGGGGTAATTCAACTCCCAACGAAGACAAGATGGATCA
ATTCACCATGCTAGTGGATCCCCCCTCGAGTTTACCACTCCCTATCAGTGATAGAGAAAAGTGAAAGTCG
AGTTTACCACTCCCTATCAGTGATAGAGAAAAGTGAAAGTCGAGTTTACCACTCCCTATCAGTGATAGAG
AAAAGTGAAAGTCGAGTTTACCACTCCCTATCAGTGATAGAGAAAAGTGAAAGTCGAGTTTACCACTCCC
TATCAGTGATAGAGAAAAGTGAAAGTCGAGTTTACCACTCCCTATCAGTGATAGAGAAAAGTGAAAGTCG
AGTTTACCACTCCCTATCAGTGATAGAGAAAAGTGAAAGTCGGGGCTGCAGGAATTCTGGGTATCGATGG
GTCTCTCTGGTTAGACCAGATCTGAGCCTGGGAGCTCTCTGGCTAACTAGGGAACCCACTGCTTAAGCCT
CAATAAAGCTTGCCTTGAGTGCTTCAAGTAGTGTGTGCCCGTCTGTTGTGTGACTCTGGTAACTAGAGAT
CCCTCAGACCCTTTTAGTCAGTGTGGAAAATCTCTAGCAGCATCTAGAGGGCCCGCGGTTCGAAGGTAAG
CCTATCCCTAACCCTCTCCTCGGTCTCGATTCTACGCGTACCGGTCATCATCACCATCACCATTGAGTTT
AAACCCGCTGATCAGCCTCGACTGTGCCTTCTAGTTGCCAGCCATCTGTTGTTTGCCCCTCCCCCGTGCC
TTCCTTGACCCTGGAAGGTGCCACTCCCACTGTCCTTTCCTAATAAAATGAGGAAATTGCATCGCATTGT
CTGAGTAGGTGTCATTCTATTCTGGGGGGTGGGGTGGGGCAGGACAGCAAGGGGGAGGATTGGGAAGACA
ATAGCAGGCATGCTGGGGATGCGGTGGGCTCTATGGCTTCTGAGGCGGAAAGAACCAGCTGGGGCTCTAG
GGGGTATCCCC
[124 nt withheld, positions 7712-7835]
C
[32 nt withheld, positions 7837-7868]
CA
[57 nt withheld, positions 7871-7927]
A
[49 nt withheld, positions 7929-7977]
CCTTTGACGTTGGAGTCCACGTTCTTT
[37 nt withheld, positions 8005-8041]
ACCCTATCTCGGTCTATTCTTTTGATTTATAAGGGATTTTGGGGATTTCGGCCTATTGGTTAAAAAATGA
GCTGATTTAACAAAAATTTAACGCGAATTAATTCTGTGGAATGTGTGTCAGTTAGGGTGTGGAAAGTCCC
CAGGCTCCCCAGGCAGGCAGAAGTATGCAAAGCATGCATCTCAATTAGTCAGCAACCAGGTGTGGAAAGT
CCCCAGGCTCCCCAGCAGGCAGAAGTATGCAAAGCATGCATCTCAATTAGTCAGCAACCATAGTCCCGCC
CCTAACTCCGCCCATCCCGCCCCTAACTCCGCCCAGTTCCGCCCATTCTCCGCCCCATGGCTGACTAATT
TTTTTTATTTATGCAGAGGCCGAGGCCGCCTCTGCCTCTGAGCTATTCCAGAAGTAGTGAGGAGGCTTTT
TTGGAGGCCTAGGCTTTTGCAAAAAGCTCCCGGGAGCTTGTATATCCATTTTCGGATCTGATCAGCACGT
GTTGACAATTAATCATCGGCATAGTATATCGGCATAGTATAATACGACAAGGTGAGGAACTAAACCATGG
CCAAGCCTTTGTCTCAAGAAGAATCCACCCTCATTGAAAGAGCAACGGCTACAATCAACAGCATCCCCAT
CTCTGAAGACTACAGCGTCGCCAGCGCAGCTCTCTCTAGCGACGGCCGCATCTTCACTGGTGTCAATGTA
TATCATTTTACTGGGGGACCTTGTGCAGAACTCGTGGTGCTGGGCACTGCTGCTGCTGCGGCAGCTGGCA
ACCTGACTTGTATCGTCGCGATCGGAAATGAGAACAGGGGCATCTTGAGCCCCTGCGGACGGTGTCGACA
GGTGCTTCTCGATCTGCATCCTGGGATCAAAGCGATAGTGAAGGACAGTGATGGACAGCCGACGGCAGTT
GGGATTCGTGAATTGCTGCCCTCTGGTTATGTGTGGGAGGGCTAAGCACTTCGTGGCCGAGGAGCAGGAC
TGACACGTGCTACGAGATTTCGATTCCACCGCCGCCTTCTATGAAAGGTTGGGCTTCGGAATCGTTTTCC
GGGACGCCGGCTGGATGATCCTCCAGCGCGGGGATCTCATGCTGGAGTTCTTCGCCCACCCCAACTTGTT
TATTGCAGCTTATAATGGTTACAAATAAAGCAATAGCATCACAAATTTCACAAATAAAGCATTTTTTTCA
CTGCATTCTAGTTGTGGTTTGTCCAAACTCATCAATGTATCTTATCATGTCTGTATACCGTCGACCTCTA
GCTAGAGCTTGGCGTAATCATGGTCATAGCTGTTTCCTGTGTGAAATTGTTATCCGCTCACAATTCCACA
CAACATACGAGCCGGAAGCATAAAGTGTAAAGCCTGGGGTGCCTAATGAGTGAGCTAACTCACATTAATT
GCGTTGCGCTCACTGCCCGCTTTCCAGTCGGGAAACCTGTCGTGCCAGCTGCATTAATGAATCGGCCAAC
GCGCGGGGAGAGGCGGTTTGCGTATTGGGCGCTCTTCCGCTTCCTCGCTCACTGACTCGCTGCGCTCGGT
CGTTCGGCTGCGGCGAGCGGTATCAGCTCACTCAAAGGCGGTAATACGGTTATCCACAGAATCAGGGGAT
AACGCAGGAAAGAACATGTGAGCAAAAGGCCAGCAAAAGGCCAGGAACCGTAAAAAGGCCGCGTTGCTGG
CGTTTTTCCATAGGCTCCGCCCCCCTGACGAGCATCACAAAAATCGACGCTCAAGTCAGAGGTGGCGAAA
CCCGACAGGACTATAAAGATACCAGGCGTTTCCCCCTGGAAGCTCCCTCGTGCGCTCTCCTGTTCCGACC
CTGCCGCTTACCGGATACCTGTCCGCCTTTCTCCCTTCGGGAAGCGTGGCGCTTTCTCAATGCTCACGCT
GTAGGTATCTCAGTTCGGTGTAGGTCGTTCGCTCCAAGCTGGGCTGTGTGCACGAACCCCCCGTTCAGCC
CGACCGCTGCGCCTTATCCGGTAACTATCGTCTTGAGTCCAACCCGGTAAGACACGACTTATCGCCACTG
GCAGCAGCCACTGGTAACAGGATTAGCAGAGCGAGGTATGTAGGCGGTGCTACAGAGTTCTTGAAGTGGT
GGCCTAACTACGGCTACACTAGAAGGACAGTATTTGGTATCTGCGCTCTGCTGAAGCCAGTTACCTTCGG
AAAAAGAGTTGGTAGCTCTTGATCCGGCAAACAAACCACCGCTGGTAGCGGTGGTTTTTTTGTTTGCAAG
CAGCAGATTACGCGCAGAAAAAAAGGATCTCAAGAAGATCCTTTGATCTTTTCTACGGGGTCTGACGCTC
AGTGGAACGAAAACTCACGTTAAGGGATTTTGGTCATGAGATTATCAAAAAGGATCTTCACCTAGATCCT
TTTAAATTAAAAATGAAGTTTTAAATCAATCTAAAGTATATATGAGTAAACTTGGTCTGACAG
