>Addgene plasmid #20942 | pLenti-EF1a-hChR2(H134R)-EYFP-WPRE | addgene partial sequence | sequence record 26726 | 20942 with EGFP-N
CCTNGCTCACCATGGTGGCGGCCGCTGGCACGGCTCCGGCCTCGGCTTCGTCTTCGACGAGAGTCTCGAC
CTCGATCTCCGTTCCGCCGATGTTCAGTTTGGTGGTTTTGCGGATATCTCCGTGAATCAATATGTGCTCG
TGGATCAGGACGCGCAGGTAGTGTCCCAACAACCCCCAACAATTTTTACTCATCAGATCAATAATCGTGT
GACCTACGGTGGAGCCATAGACGCTCAGGACGCCAAAACCTTCGGGCCCCAAAATGAAGAGAATTGGGAA
CATACCCCAGCTCACGAAAAACAGCCATGCCATGCCGGTCACGACCTGGCGGCACCGACCCTTTGGCACA
GTATGATAACCCTCGATATATGCTTTGGCGGCGTGAAAAAATGTGTTCGCGCCATAGCACAATCCAAGAC
AAAAGAAGATGACTTTAACATAGCCGGTTGCCATGGCGCTGGTAGCCCCCCACACGATAGTCCCGATGTC
TGAGACAAGGAGTCCCATGGTTCTCCTGCTGTAGTCGTTGCTCAGGCCGGTGAGGTTGCTCAGGCGGATA
AGGATGACAGGACAAGTGAGCAGCCACTCTGCATAGCGCAGCCACTGCACCCGGTGTCCTGTGGCAAGGT
AGAGCATAGAGGGATTCTTAAACTCAAAAAAGAACTCGAGAATCACCTTAACCATTTCAATGGCGCACAC
ATAGATCTCCTCCCAGCCGCATGTAGATTTCCAGGTTTGGTAGGCATAGAACATCAGCAGCAA
