>Addgene plasmid #20942 | pLenti-EF1a-hChR2(H134R)-EYFP-WPRE | addgene partial sequence | sequence record 136396 | WPRE-R 5'-CATAGCGTAAAAGGAGCAACA-3'
AATTTTGTAATCCAGAGGTTGATTATCATATGACTAGTCTATTACTTGTACAGCTCGTCCATGCCGAGAG
TGATCCCGGCGGCGGTCACGAACTCCAGCAGGACCATGTGATCGCGCTTCTCGTTGGGGTCTTTGCTCAG
GGCGGACTGGTAGCTCAGGTAGTGGTTGTCGGGCAGCAGCACGGGGCCGTCGCCGATGGGGGTGTTCTGC
TGGTAGTGGTCGGCGAGCTGCACGCTGCCGTCCTCGATGTTGTGGCGGATCTTGAAGTTCACCTTGATGC
CGTTCTTCTGCTTGTCGGCCATGATATAGACGTTGTGGCTGTTGTAGTTGTACTCCAGCTTGTGCCCCAG
GATGTTGCCGTCCTCCTTGAAGTCGATGCCCTTCAGCTCGATGCGGTTCACCAGGGTGTCGCCCTCGAAC
TTCACCTCGGCGCGGGTCTTGTAGTTGCCGTCGTCCTTGAAGAAGATGGTGCGCTCCTGGACGTAGCCTT
CGGGCATGGCGGACTTGAAGAAGTCGTGCTGCTTCATGTGGTCGGGGTAGCGGGCGAAGCACTGCAGGCC
GTAGCCGAAGGTGGTCACGAGGGTGGGCCAGGGCACGGGCAGCTTGCCGGTGGTGCAGATGAACTTCAGG
GTCAGCTTGCCGTAGGTGGCATCGCCCTCGCCCTCGCCGGACACGCTGAACTTGTGGCC
