>Addgene plasmid #20942 | pLenti-EF1a-hChR2(H134R)-EYFP-WPRE | addgene partial sequence | sequence record 137494 | hChR2-R 5'-acacgatagtcccgatgtctg-3'
GCCGGTGAGGTTGCTCAGGCGGATAAGGATGACAGGACAAGTGAGCAGCCACTCTGCATAGCGCAGCCAC
TGCACCCGGTGTCCTGTGGCAAGGTAGAGCATAGAGGGATTCTTAAACTCAAAAAAGAACTCGAGAATCA
CCTTAACCATTTCAATGGCGCACACATAGATCTCCTCCCAGCCGCATGTAGATTTCCAGGTTTGGTAGGC
ATAGAACATCAGCAGCAAAATGCTGAATCCTGCTGCAAGCCACTGCAGGACATTTGACGCGGTCTGAGCG
CCGTTCGTG
